Addgene plasmid #152241: pGBW-m4134354
Purpose: Mammalian expression plasmid for SARS-CoV-2 nsp4
Depositing lab: Ginkgo Bioworks & Benjie Chen.
Backbone
  Vector backbone: pTwist_CMV_6
  Backbone size w/o insert (bp): 4180
  Vector type: Mammalian Expression
Growth in bacteria
  Bacterial resistance: Ampicillin, 100 μg/mL
  Growth temperature: 37°C
  Growth strain: DH5alpha
  Copy number: High Copy
Gene/Insert
  Gene/Insert name: SARS-CoV-2 nsp4
  Species: Severe acute respiratory syndrome coronavirus 2
  Insert size (bp): 1499
  Mutation: wt
  Entrez Gene: ORF1ab (a.k.a. GU280_gp01)
  Promoter: CMV
  Tag / fusion protein: Cleavable TEV;HA (C terminal on backbone)
  Cloning method: Unknown
Resource information
  A portion of this plasmid was derived from a plasmid made by: GinkgoBioworks
Depositor comments: NCBI reference sequence: YP_009725300.1
How to cite: pGBW-m4134354 was a gift from Ginkgo Bioworks & Benjie Chen (Addgene plasmid # 152241 ; http://n2t.net/addgene:152241 ; RRID:Addgene_152241)
