[The description below was written by a language model from this plasmid's Addgene catalogue record and pLannotate feature annotations shown in this document.]
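Description:
pGBW-m4134354 is a mammalian expression plasmid built on the pTwist_CMV_6 backbone for producing the SARS-CoV-2 non-structural protein 4 (nsp4) in transfected cells. It is maintained in E. coli as a high-copy plasmid through a ColE1/pUC-type origin of replication and selected with ampicillin via a full-length β-lactamase (AmpR) gene. No mammalian selection marker is annotated, so the record points to transient expression rather than stable line selection.

The insert is the wild-type nsp4 coding region, roughly 1.5 kb, taken from the viral ORF1ab polyprotein. The feature table detects it as a fragment of the SARS-CoV-2 replicase polyprotein 1a. The functional text attached to that annotation concerns nsp10 and is simply inherited from the polyprotein database entry, not a description of this insert. Transcription is driven by the human cytomegalovirus immediate-early enhancer and promoter, and an SV40 polyadenylation signal lies downstream of the coding sequence. According to the catalogue entry, the backbone supplies a C-terminal TEV protease cleavage site followed by an HA epitope. This allows detection or immunoprecipitation of the protein with anti-HA reagents and optional removal of the tag, although these elements are not separately annotated in the feature table.

The expression cassette is bracketed by short β-globin insulator elements and by bacterial transcription terminators (T7 and rrnG), with an additional synthetic poly(A) signal upstream. This arrangement helps isolate the cassette from read-through transcription originating in the backbone. The plasmid belongs to a set of SARS-CoV-2 protein expression constructs and suits studies of nsp4 localization, interactions and function in mammalian cells.
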