Features (pLannotate 1.2.2; 16 found; start..end, strand, type, name):
     32..103     +  misc_feature   5' β-globin insulator: insulator upstream of the human β-globin locus (Farrell et al., 2002)
    108..154     -  terminator     T7 terminator: transcription terminator for bacteriophage T7 RNA polymerase
    172..220     -  polyA_signal   poly(A) signal: synthetic polyadenylation signal
    301..604     +  enhancer       CMV enhancer: human cytomegalovirus immediate early enhancer
    677..694     -  promoter       CMV promoter (fragment): human cytomegalovirus (CMV) immediate early promoter
    757..808     +  promoter       CMVd2 promoter: truncated human cytomegalovirus (CMV) immediate early promoter that yields moderately reduced expression relative to the full-length promoter
    886..2412    +  CDS            R1A_SARS2 (fragment): Experimental evidence at protein level: Swiss-Prot protein existence level 1. [Non-structural protein 10]: Plays a pivotal role in viral transcription by stimulating both nsp14 3'-5' exoribonuclease and nsp16 2'-O-methyltransferase activities. Therefore plays an essential role in viral mRNAs cap methylation. From Severe acute respiratory syndrome coronavirus 2 (2019-nCoV) (SARS-CoV-2).
   2486..2607    -  polyA_signal   SV40 poly(A) signal: SV40 polyadenylation signal
   2630..2699    -  CDS            large T antigen (fragment): large T antigen from SV40 (simian virus 40)
   2722..2768    +  terminator     T7 terminator: transcription terminator for bacteriophage T7 RNA polymerase
   2798..2934    +  terminator     rrnG terminator: transcription terminator from the E. coli ribosomal RNA rrnG operon (Albrechtsen et al., 1991)
   2979..3050    +  misc_feature   3' β-globin insulator: insulator downstream of the human β-globin locus (Farrell et al., 2002)
   3276..3864    -  rep_origin     ori: high-copy-number ColE1/pMB1/pBR322/pUC origin of replication
   4036..4100    -  CDS            bla(M) (fragment): β-lactamase lacking the signal sequence; bla(M); allows cytosolic expression of β-lactamase
   4610..5470    +  CDS            AmpR: β-lactamase; bla; confers resistance to ampicillin, carbenicillin, and related antibiotics
   5483..5619    +  terminator     rrnG terminator: transcription terminator from the E. coli ribosomal RNA rrnG operon (Albrechtsen et al., 1991)
>Addgene plasmid #152241 | pGBW-m4134354 | addgene full sequence | sequence record 300274 | Addgene NGS Result
TTACCTTTTTGGCAGCGATCGCGGCTCCCGACATCTTGGACCATTAGCTCCACAGGTATCTTCTTCCCTC
TAGTGGTCATAACAGCAGCTTCAGCTACCTCTCAATTCAAAAAACCCCTCAAGACCCGTTTAGAGGCCCC
AAGGGGTTATGCTATCAATCGTTGCGTTACACACACAAAAAACCAACACACATCCATCTTCGATGGATAG
CGATTTTATTATCTAACTGCTGATCGAGTGTAGCCAGATCTAGTAATCAATTACGGGGTCATTAGTTCAT
AGCCCATATATGGAGTTCCGCGTTACATAACTTACGGTAAATGGCCCGCCTGGCTGACCGCCCAACGACC
CCCGCCCATTGACGTCAATAATGACGTATGTTCCCATAGTAACGCCAATAGGGACTTTCCATTGACGTCA
ATGGGTGGAGTATTTACGGTAAACTGCCCACTTGGCAGTACATCAAGTGTATCATATGCCAAGTACGCCC
CCTATTGACGTCAATGACGGTAAATGGCCCGCCTGGCATTATGCCCAGTACATGACCTTATGGGACTTTC
CTACTTGGCAGTACATCTACGTATTAGTCATCGCTATTACCATGCTGATGCGGTTTTGGCAGTACATCAA
TGGGCGTGGATAGCGGTTTGACTCACGGGGATTTCCAAGTCTCCACCCCATTGACGTCAATGGGAGTTTG
TTTTGGCACCAAAATCAACGGGACTTTCCAAAATGTCGTAACAACTCCGCCCCATTGACGCAAATGGGCG
GTAGGCGTGTACGGTGGGAGGTCTATATAAGCAGAGCTGGTTTAGTGAACCGTCAGATCAGATCTTTGTC
GATCCTACCATCCACTCGACACACCCGCCAGCGGCCGCCACCATGAAGATTGTAAATAACTGGTTGAAAC
AACTAATAAAGGTTACTTTAGTGTTCCTGTTTGTCGCCGCAATCTTCTATCTTATCACCCCGGTGCACGT
GATGAGTAAACATACAGACTTTTCTTCAGAAATTATCGGGTACAAGGCTATCGATGGCGGTGTAACGCGC
GACATTGCCTCCACAGATACCTGCTTCGCGAACAAACACGCTGACTTTGATACTTGGTTCAGCCAGCGAG
GAGGCTCGTACACCAATGACAAAGCCTGTCCACTGATCGCAGCCGTGATAACTAGAGAGGTTGGATTCGT
CGTCCCTGGGCTCCCCGGGACAATTCTCCGTACAACCAACGGCGACTTTCTGCATTTTCTGCCCCGGGTG
TTCTCCGCAGTCGGTAATATCTGTTATACTCCATCTAAGCTCATTGAGTACACGGATTTTGCTACCAGCG
CGTGCGTGTTGGCCGCAGAATGCACCATATTTAAGGACGCTTCTGGAAAACCTGTGCCCTATTGTTACGA
TACCAATGTGCTTGAGGGCTCAGTTGCCTATGAAAGTCTGAGGCCAGACACTAGATACGTTTTAATGGAT
GGAAGCATCATCCAGTTCCCAAACACGTATCTGGAGGGGTCCGTGCGGGTCGTGACCACATTCGATTCAG
AATACTGCCGCCACGGTACATGCGAGAGGTCTGAGGCTGGCGTATGTGTGTCAACTAGCGGTCGATGGGT
TCTAAATAACGATTATTATCGTTCTCTGCCCGGCGTTTTTTGTGGAGTGGACGCCGTTAACCTTTTGACC
AACATGTTTACACCTCTCATTCAGCCCATTGGTGCACTGGATATCTCCGCGAGTATTGTGGCTGGGGGAA
TAGTCGCCATTGTCGTAACCTGCTTGGCATACTATTTCATGCGTTTCAGGCGAGCTTTTGGCGAATACTC
ACATGTCGTGGCCTTCAATACTCTTCTGTTTCTGATGAGCTTCACGGTACTCTGTCTGACCCCAGTATAC
AGTTTCCTACCTGGGGTGTATTCTGTGATCTACTTATACCTCACATTTTACCTGACCAATGACGTGTCCT
TTCTGGCCCACATCCAATGGATGGTTATGTTCACGCCGCTCGTGCCTTTCTGGATTACAATCGCTTATAT
AATCTGTATTAGCACGAAGCATTTCTATTGGTTCTTTTCCAACTACTTAAAGCGGCGCGTCGTATTTAAT
GGGGTATCGTTTAGCACTTTTGAGGAAGCCGCGCTCTGCACTTTCTTGCTTAATAAGGAGATGTATTTGA
AATTAAGATCTGACGTTCTGCTTCCTTTAACACAGTACAACAGATACCTGGCGTTGTATAACAAATACAA
ATATTTCTCGGGAGCCATGGATACAACTTCCTATAGAGAGGCTGCTTGTTGCCACCTTGCAAAGGCACTC
AACGACTTCAGTAACAGCGGCAGTGATGTGCTTTATCAGCCCCCTCAGACTTCAATAACATCCGCCGTCC
TCCAAGAAAACCTTTACTTTCAGTCGTACCCCTATGACGTACCAGATTATGCGTAAGCTAGCTTGACTGA
CTGAGATACAGCGTACCTTCAGCTCACAGACATGATAAGATACATTGATGAGTTTGGACAAACCACAACT
AGAATGCAGTGAAAAAAATGCTTTATTTGTGAAATTTGTGATGCTATTGCTTTATTTGTAACCATTATAA
GCTGCAATAAACAAGTTAACAACAACAATTGCATTCATTTTATGTTTCAGGTTCAGGGGGAGGTGTGGGA
GGTTTTTTAAAGCAAGTAAAACCTCTACAAATGTGGTATTGGCCCATCTCTATCGGTATCGTAGCATAAC
CCCTTGGGGCCTCTAAACGGGTCTTGAGGGGTTTTTTGTGCCCCTCGGGCCGGATTGCTATCTACCGGCA
TTGGCGCAGAAAAAAATGCCTGATGCGACGCTGCGCGTCTTATACTCCCACATATGCCAGATTCAGCAAC
GGATACGGCTTCCCCAACTTGCCCACTTCCATACGTGTCCTCCTTACCAGAAATTTATCCTTAAGGTCGT
CAGCTATCCTGCAGGCGATCTCTCGATTTCGATCAAGACATTCCTTTAATGGTCTTTTCTGGACACCACT
AGGGGTCAGAAGTAGTTCATCAAACTTTCTTCCCTCCCTAATCTCATTGGTTACCTTGGGCTATCGAAAC
TTAATTAACCAGTCAAGTCAGCTACTTGGCGAGATCGACTTGTCTGGGTTTCGACTACGCTCAGAATTGC
GTCAGTCAAGTTCGATCTGGTCCTTGCTATTGCACCCGTTCTCCGATTACGAGTTTCATTTAAATCATGT
GAGCAAAAGGCCAGCAAAAGGCCAGGAACCGTAAAAAGGCCGCGTTGCTGGCGTTTTTCCATAGGCTCCG
CCCCCCTGACGAGCATCACAAAAATCGACGCTCAAGTCAGAGGTGGCGAAACCCGACAGGACTATAAAGA
TACCAGGCGTTTCCCCCTGGAAGCTCCCTCGTGCGCTCTCCTGTTCCGACCCTGCCGCTTACCGGATACC
TGTCCGCCTTTCTCCCTTCGGGAAGCGTGGCGCTTTCTCATAGCTCACGCTGTAGGTATCTCAGTTCGGT
GTAGGTCGTTCGCTCCAAGCTGGGCTGTGTGCACGAACCCCCCGTTCAGCCCGACCGCTGCGCCTTATCC
GGTAACTATCGTCTTGAGTCCAACCCGGTAAGACACGACTTATCGCCACTGGCAGCAGCCACTGGTAACA
GGATTAGCAGAGCGAGGTATGTAGGCGGTGCTACAGAGTTCTTGAAGTGGTGGCCTAACTACGGCTACAC
TAGAAGAACAGTATTTGGTATCTGCGCTCTGCTGAAGCCAGTTACCTTCGGAAAAAGAGTTGGTAGCTCT
TGATCCGGCAAACAAACCACCGCTGGTAGCGGTGGTTTTTTTGTTTGCAAGCAGCAGATTACGCGCAGAA
AAAAAGGATCTCAAGAAGATCCTTTGATCTTTTCTACGGGGTCTGACGCTCAGTGGAACGAAAACTCACG
TTAAGGGATTTTGGTCATGAGATTATCAAAAAGGATCTTCACCTAGATCCTTTTAAATTAAAAATGAAGT
TTTAAATCAATCTAAAGTATATATGAGTAAACTTGGTCTGACAGTTACCAATGCTTAATCAGTGAGGCAC
CTATCTCAGCGATCTGTCTATTTCGTTCATCCATAGTTGCATTTAAATTTCCGAACTCTCCAAGGCCCTC
GTCGGAAAATCTTCAAACCTTTCGTCCGATCCATCTTGCAGGCTACCTCTCGAACGAACTATCGCAAGTC
TCTTGGCCGGCCTTGCGCCTTGGCTATTGCTTGGCAGCGCCTATCGCCAGGTATTACTCCAATCCCGAAT
ATCCGAGATCGGGATCACCCGAGAGAAGTTCAACCTACATCCTCAATCCCGATCTATCCGAGATCCGAGG
AATATCGAAATCGGGGCGCGCCTGGTGTACCGAGAACGATCCTCTCAGTGCGAGTCTCGACGATCCATAT
CGTTGCTTGGCAGTCAGCCAGTCGGAATCCAGCTTGGGACCCAGGAAGTCCAATCGTCAGATATTGTACT
CAAGCCTGGTCACGGCAGCGTACCGATCTGTTTAAACCTAGATATTGATAGTCTGATCGGTCAACGTATA
ATCGAGTCCTAGCTTTTGCAAACATCTATCAAGAGACAGGATCAGCAGGAGGCTTTCGCATGAGTATTCA
ACATTTCCGTGTCGCCCTTATTCCCTTTTTTGCGGCATTTTGCCTTCCTGTTTTTGCTCACCCAGAAACG
CTGGTGAAAGTAAAAGATGCTGAAGATCAGTTGGGTGCGCGAGTGGGTTACATCGAACTGGATCTCAACA
GCGGTAAGATCCTTGAGAGTTTTCGCCCCGAAGAACGCTTTCCAATGATGAGCACTTTTAAAGTTCTGCT
ATGTGGCGCGGTATTATCCCGTATTGACGCCGGGCAAGAGCAACTCGGTCGCCGCATACACTATTCTCAG
AATGACTTGGTTGAGTATTCACCAGTCACAGAAAAGCATCTTACGGATGGCATGACAGTAAGAGAATTAT
GCAGTGCTGCCATAACCATGAGTGATAACACTGCGGCCAACTTACTTCTGACAACGATTGGAGGACCGAA
GGAGCTAACCGCTTTTTTGCACAACATGGGGGATCATGTAACTCGCCTTGATCGTTGGGAACCGGAGCTG
AATGAAGCCATACCAAACGACGAGCGTGACACCACGATGCCTGTAGCAATGGCAACAACCTTGCGTAAAC
TATTAACTGGCGAACTACTTACTCTAGCTTCCCGGCAACAGTTGATAGACTGGATGGAGGCGGATAAAGT
TGCAGGACCACTTCTGCGCTCGGCCCTTCCGGCTGGCTGGTTTATTGCTGATAAATCTGGAGCCGGTGAG
CGTGGGTCTCGCGGTATCATTGCAGCACTGGGGCCAGATGGTAAGCCCTCCCGTATCGTAGTTATCTACA
CGACGGGGAGTCAGGCAACTATGGATGAACGAAATAGACAGATCGCTGAGATAGGTGCCTCACTGATTAA
GCATTGGTAACCGATTCTAGGTGCATTGGCGCAGAAAAAAATGCCTGATGCGACGCTGCGCGTCTTATAC
TCCCACATATGCCAGATTCAGCAACGGATACGGCTTCCCCAACTTGCCCACTTCCATACGTGTCCTCCTT
ACCAGAAATTTATCCTTAAGATCCCGAATCGTTTAAACTCGACTCTGGCTCTATCGAATCTCCGTCGTTT
CGAGCTTACGCGAACAGCCGTGGCGCTCATTTGCTCGTCGGGCATCGAATCTCGTCAGCTATCGTCAGC
